>Addgene plasmid #77519 | GSG2 gRNA (BRDN0001146968) | addgene full sequence | sequence record 187920 | Addgene Assembled Sequence
CCCGGGTGCAAAGATGGATAAAGTTTTAAACAGAGAGGAATCTTTGCAGCTAATGGACCTTCTAGGTCTT
GAAAGGAGTGGGAATTGGCTCCGGTGCCCGTCAGTGGGCAGAGCGCACATCGCCCACAGTCCCCGAGAAG
TTGGGGGGAGGGGTCGGCAATTGATCCGGTGCCTAGAGAAGGTGGCGCGGGGTAAACTGGGAAAGTGATG
TCGTGTACTGGCTCCGCCTTTTTCCCGAGGGTGGGGGAGAACCGTATATAAGTGCAGTAGTCGCCGTGAA
CGTTCTTTTTCGCAACGGGTTTGCCGCCAGAACACAGGTAAGTGCCGTGTGTGGTTCCCGCGGGCCTGGC
CTCTTTACGGGTTATGGCCCTTGCGTGCCTTGAATTACTTCCACCTGGCTGCAGTACGTGATTCTTGATC
CCGAGCTTCGGGTTGGAAGTGGGTGGGAGAGTTCGAGGCCTTGCGCTTAAGGAGCCCCTTCGCCTCGTGC
TTGAGTTGAGGCCTGGCCTGGGCGCTGGGGCCGCCGCGTGCGAATCTGGTGGCACCTTCGCGCCTGTCTC
GCTGCTTTCGATAAGTCTCTAGCCATTTAAAATTTTTGATGACCTGCTGCGACGCTTTTTTTCTGGCAAG
ATAGTCTTGTAAATGCGGGCCAAGATCTGCACACTGGTATTTCGGTTTTTGGGGCCGCGGGCGGCGACGG
GGCCCGTGCGTCCCAGCGCACATGTTCGGCGAGGCGGGGCCTGCGAGCGCGGCCACCGAGAATCGGACGG
GGGTAGTCTCAAGCTGGCCGGCCTGCTCTGGTGCCTGGCCTCGCGCCGCCGTGTATCGCCCCGCCCTGGG
CGGCAAGGCTGGCCCGGTCGGCACCAGTTGCGTGAGCGGAAAGATGGCCGCTTCCCGGCCCTGCTGCAGG
GAGCTCAAAATGGAGGACGCGGCGCTCGGGAGAGCGGGCGGGTGAGTCACCCACACAAAGGAAAAGGGCC
TTTCCGTCCTCAGCCGTCGCTTCATGTGACTCCACGGAGTACCGGGCGCCGTCCAGGCACCTCGATTAGT
TCTCGAGCTTTTGGAGTACGTCGTCTTTAGGTTGGGGGGAGGGGTTTTATGCGATGGAGTTTCCCCACAC
TGAGTGGGTGGAGACTGAAGTTAGGCCAGCTTGGCACTTGATGTAATTCTCCTTGGAATTTGCCCTTTTT
GAGTTTGGATCTTGGTTCATTCTCAAGCCTCAGACAGTGGTTCAAAGTTTTTTTCTTCCATTTCAGGTGT
CGTGACGTACGGCCACCATGACCGAGTACAAGCCCACGGTGCGCCTCGCCACCCGCGACGACGTCCCCAG
GGCCGTACGCACCCTCGCCGCCGCGTTCGCCGACTACCCCGCCACGCGCCACACCGTCGATCCGGACCGC
CACATCGAGCGGGTCACCGAGCTGCAAGAACTCTTCCTCACGCGCGTCGGGCTCGACATCGGCAAGGTGT
GGGTCGCGGACGACGGCGCCGCCGTGGCGGTCTGGACCACGCCGGAGAGCGTCGAAGCGGGGGCGGTGTT
CGCCGAGATCGGCCCGCGCATGGCCGAGTTGAGCGGTTCCCGGCTGGCCGCGCAGCAACAGATGGAAGGC
CTCCTGGCGCCGCACCGGCCCAAGGAGCCCGCGTGGTTCCTGGCCACCGTCGGAGTCTCGCCCGACCACC
AGGGCAAGGGTCTGGGCAGCGCCGTCGTGCTCCCCGGAGTGGAGGCGGCCGAGCGCGCCGGGGTGCCCGC
CTTCCTGGAGACCTCCGCGCCCCGCAACCTCCCCTTCTACGAGCGGCTCGGCTTCACCGTCACCGCCGAC
GTCGAGGTGCCCGAAGGACCGCGCACCTGGTGCATGACCCGCAAGCCCGGTGCCTGAACGCGTTAAGTCG
ACAATCAACCTCTGGATTACAAAATTTGTGAAAGATTGACTGGTATTCTTAACTATGTTGCTCCTTTTAC
GCTATGTGGATACGCTGCTTTAATGCCTTTGTATCATGCTATTGCTTCCCGTATGGCTTTCATTTTCTCC
TCCTTGTATAAATCCTGGTTGCTGTCTCTTTATGAGGAGTTGTGGCCCGTTGTCAGGCAACGTGGCGTGG
TGTGCACTGTGTTTGCTGACGCAACCCCCACTGGTTGGGGCATTGCCACCACCTGTCAGCTCCTTTCCGG
GACTTTCGCTTTCCCCCTCCCTATTGCCACGGCGGAACTCATCGCCGCCTGCCTTGCCCGCTGCTGGACA
GGGGCTCGGCTGTTGGGCACTGACAATTCCGTGGTGTTGTCGGGGAAATCATCGTCCTTTCCTTGGCTGC
TCGCCTGTGTTGCCACCTGGATTCTGCGCGGGACGTCCTTCTGCTACGTCCCTTCGGCCCTCAATCCAGC
GGACCTTCCTTCCCGCGGCCTGCTGCCGGCTCTGCGGCCTCTTCCGCGTCTTCGCCTTCGCCCTCAGACG
AGTCGGATCTCCCTTTGGGCCGCCTCCCCGCGTCGACTTTAAGACCAATGACTTACAAGGCAGCTGTAGA
TCTTAGCCACTTTTTAAAAGAAAAGGGGGGACTGGAAGGGCTAATTCACTCCCAACGAAGACAAGATCTG
CTTTTTGCTTGTACTGGGTCTCTCTGGTTAGACCAGATCTGAGCCTGGGAGCTCTCTGGCTAACTAGGGA
ACCCACTGCTTAAGCCTCAATAAAGCTTGCCTTGAGTGCTTCAAGTAGTGTGTGCCCGTCTGTTGTGTGA
CTCTGGTAACTAGAGATCCCTCAGACCCTTTTAGTCAGTGTGGAAAATCTCTAGCAGTACGTATAGTAGT
TCATGTCATCTTATTATTCAGTATTTATAACTTGCAAAGAAATGAATATCAGAGAGTGAGAGGAACTTGT
TTATTGCAGCTTATAATGGTTACAAATAAAGCAATAGCATCACAAATTTCACAAATAAAGCATTTTTTTC
ACTGCATTCTAGTTGTGGTTTGTCCAAACTCATCAATGTATCTTATCATGTCTGGCTCTAGCTATCCCGC
CCCTAACTCCGCCCATCCCGCCCCTAACTCCGCCCAGTTCCGCCCATTCTCCGCCCCATGGCTGACTAAT
TTTTTTTATTTATGCAGAGGCCGAGGCCGCCTCGGCCTCTGAGCTATTCCAGAAGTAGTGAGGAGGCTTT
TTTGGAGGCCTAGGGACGTACCCAATTCGCCCTATAGTGAGTCGTATTACGCGCGCTCACTGGCCGTCGT
TTTACAACGTCGTGACTGGGAAAACCCTGGCGTTACCCAACTTAATCGCCTTGCAGCACATCCCCCTTTC
GCCAGCTGGCGTAATAGCGAAGAGGCCCGCACCGATCGCCCTTCCCAACAGTTGCGCAGCCTGAATGGCG
AATGGG
[124 nt withheld, positions 3367-3490]
C
[91 nt withheld, positions 3492-3582]
A
[49 nt withheld, positions 3584-3632]
CCTTTGACGTTGGAGTCCACGTTCTTT
[37 nt withheld, positions 3660-3696]
ACCCTATCTCGGTCTATTCTTTTGATTTATAAGGGATTTTGCCGATTTCGGCCTATTGGTTAAAAAATGA
GCTGATTTAACAAAAATTTAACGCGAATTTTAACAAAATATTAACGCTTACAATTTAGGTGGCACTTTTC
GGGGAAATGTGCGCGGAACCCCTATTTGTTTATTTTTCTAAATACATTCAAATATGTATCCGCTCATGAG
ACAATAACCCTGATAAATGCTTCAATAATATTGAAAAAGGAAGAGTATGAGTATTCAACATTTCCGTGTC
GCCCTTATTCCCTTTTTTGCGGCATTTTGCCTTCCTGTTTTTGCTCACCCAGAAACGCTGGTGAAAGTAA
AAGATGCTGAAGATCAGTTGGGTGCACGAGTGGGTTACATCGAACTGGATCTCAACAGCGGTAAGATCCT
TGAGAGTTTTCGCCCCGAAGAACGTTTTCCAATGATGAGCACTTTTAAAGTTCTGCTATGTGGCGCGGTA
TTATCCCGTATTGACGCCGGGCAAGAGCAACTCGGTCGCCGCATACACTATTCTCAGAATGACTTGGTTG
AGTACTCACCAGTCACAGAAAAGCATCTTACGGATGGCATGACAGTAAGAGAATTATGCAGTGCTGCCAT
AACCATGAGTGATAACACTGCGGCCAACTTACTTCTGACAACGATCGGAGGACCGAAGGAGCTAACCGCT
TTTTTGCACAACATGGGGGATCATGTAACTCGCCTTGATCGTTGGGAACCGGAGCTGAATGAAGCCATAC
CAAACGACGAGCGTGACACCACGATGCCTGTAGCAATGGCAACAACGTTGCGCAAACTATTAACTGGCGA
ACTACTTACTCTAGCTTCCCGGCAACAATTAATAGACTGGATGGAGGCGGATAAAGTTGCAGGACCACTT
CTGCGCTCGGCCCTTCCGGCTGGCTGGTTTATTGCTGATAAATCTGGAGCCGGTGAGCGTGGGTCTCGCG
GTATCATTGCAGCACTGGGGCCAGATGGTAAGCCCTCCCGTATCGTAGTTATCTACACGACGGGGAGTCA
GGCAACTATGGATGAACGAAATAGACAGATCGCTGAGATAGGTGCCTCACTGATTAAGCATTGGTAACTG
TCAGACCAAGTTTACTCATATATACTTTAGATTGATTTAAAACTTCATTTTTAATTTAAAAGGATCTAGG
TGAAGATCCTTTTTGATAATCTCATGACCAAAATCCCTTAACGTGAGTTTTCGTTCCACTGAGCGTCAGA
CCCCGTAGAAAAGATCAAAGGATCTTCTTGAGATCCTTTTTTTCTGCGCGTAATCTGCTGCTTGCAAACA
AAAAAACCACCGCTACCAGCGGTGGTTTGTTTGCCGGATCAAGAGCTACCAACTCTTTTTCCGAAGGTAA
CTGGCTTCAGCAGAGCGCAGATACCAAATACTGTTCTTCTAGTGTAGCCGTAGTTAGGCCACCACTTCAA
GAACTCTGTAGCACCGCCTACATACCTCGCTCTGCTAATCCTGTTACCAGTGGCTGCTGCCAGTGGCGAT
AAGTCGTGTCTTACCGGGTTGGACTCAAGACGATAGTTACCGGATAAGGCGCAGCGGTCGGGCTGAACGG
GGGGTTCGTGCACACAGCCCAGCTTGGAGCGAACGACCTACACCGAACTGAGATACCTACAGCGTGAGCT
ATGAGAAAGCGCCACGCTTCCCGAAGGGAGAAAGGCGGACAGGTATCCGGTAAGCGGCAGGGTCGGAACA
GGAGAGCGCACGAGGGAGCTTCCAGGGGGAAACGCCTGGTATCTTTATAGTCCTGTCGGGTTTCGCCACC
TCTGACTTGAGCGTCGATTTTTGTGATGCTCGTCAGGGGGGCGGAGCCTATGGAAAAACGCCAGCAACGC
GGCCTTTTTACGGTTCCTGGCCTTTTGCTGGCCTTTTGCTCACATGTTCTTTCCTGCGTTATCCCCTGAT
TCTGTGGATAACCGTATTACCGCCTTTGAGTGAGCTGATACCGCTCGCCGCAGCCGAACGACCGAGCGCA
GCGAGTCAGTGAGCGAGGAAGCGGAAGAGCGCCCAATACGCAAACCGCCTCTCCCCGCGCGTTGGCCGAT
TCATTAATGCAGCTGGCACGACAGGTTTCCCGACTGGAAAGCGGGCAGTGAGCGCAACGCAATTAATGTG
AGTTAGCTCACTCATTAGGCACCCCAGGCTTTACACTTTATGCTTCCGGCTCGTATGTTGTGTGGAATTG
TGAGCGGATAACAATTTCACACAGGAAACAGCTATGACCATGATTACGCCAAGCGCGCAATTAACCCTCA
CTAAAGGGAACAAAAGCTGGAGCTGCAAGCTTAATGTAGTCTTATGCAATACTCTTGTAGTCTTGCAACA
TGGTAACGATGAGTTAGCAACATGCCTTACAAGGAGAGAAAAAGCACCGTGCATGCCGATTGGTGGAAGT
AAGGTGGTACGATCGTGCCTTATTAGGAAGGCAACAGACGGGTCTGACATGGATTGGACGAACCACTGAA
TTGCCGCATTGCAGAGATATTGTATTTAAGTGCCTAGCTCGATACATAAACGGGTCTCTCTGGTTAGACC
AGATCTGAGCCTGGGAGCTCTCTGGCTAACTAGGGAACCCACTGCTTAAGCCTCAATAAAGCTTGCCTTG
AGTGCTTCAAGTAGTGTGTGCCCGTCTGTTGTGTGACTCTGGTAACTAGAGATCCCTCAGACCCTTTTAG
TCAGTGTGGAAAATCTCTAGCAGTGGCGCCCGAACAGGGACTTGAAAGCGAAAGGGAAACCAGAGGAGCT
CTCTCGACGCAGGACTCGGCTTGCTGAAGCGCGCACGGCAAGAGGCGAGGGGCGGCGACTGGTGAGTACG
CCAAAAATTTTGACTAGCGGAGGCTAGAAGGAGAGAGATGGGTGCGAGAGCGTCAGTATTAAGCGGGGGA
GAATTAGATCGCGATGGGAAAAAATTCGGTTAAGGCCAGGGGGAAAGAAAAAATATAAATTAAAACATAT
AGTATGGGCAAGCAGGGAGCTAGAACGATTCGCAGTTAATCCTGGCCTGTTAGAAACATCAGAAGGCTGT
AGACAAATACTGGGACAGCTACAACCATCCCTTCAGACAGGATCAGAAGAACTTAGATCATTATATAATA
CAGTAGCAACCCTCTATTGTGTGCATCAAAGGATAGAGATAAAAGACACCAAGGAAGCTTTAGACAAGAT
AGAGGAAGAGCAAAACAAAAGTAAGACCACCGCACAGCAAGCGGCCGCTGATCTTCAGACCTGGAGGAGG
AGATATGAGGGACAATTGGAGAAGTGAATTATATAAATATAAAGTAGTAAAAATTGAACCATTAGGAGTA
GCACCCACCAAGGCAAAGAGAAGAGTGGTGCAGAGAGAAAAAAGAGCAGTGGGAATAGGAGCTTTGTTCC
TTGGGTTCTTGGGAGCAGCAGGAAGCACTATGGGCGCAGCGTCAATGACGCTGACGGTACAGGCCAGACA
ATTATTGTCTGGTATAGTGCAGCAGCAGAACAATTTGCTGAGGGCTATTGAGGCGCAACAGCATCTGTTG
CAACTCACAGTCTGGGGCATCAAGCAGCTCCAGGCAAGAATCCTGGCTGTGGAAAGATACCTAAAGGATC
AACAGCTCCTGGGGATTTGGGGTTGCTCTGGAAAACTCATTTGCACCACTGCTGTGCCTTGGAATGCTAG
TTGGAGTAATAAATCTCTGGAACAGATTTGGAATCACACGACCTGGATGGAGTGGGACAGAGAAATTAAC
AATTACACAAGCTTAATACACTCCTTAATTGAAGAATCGCAAAACCAGCAAGAAAAGAATGAACAAGAAT
TATTGGAATTAGATAAATGGGCAAGTTTGTGGAATTGGTTTAACATAACAAATTGGCTGTGGTATATAAA
ATTATTCATAATGATAGTAGGAGGCTTGGTAGGTTTAAGAATAGTTTTTGCTGTACTTTCTATAGTGAAT
AGAGTTAGGCAGGGATATTCACCATTATCGTTTCAGACCCACCTCCCAACCCCGAGGGGACCCAGAGAGG
GCCTATTTCCCATGATTCCTTCATATTTGCATATACGATACAAGGCTGTTAGAGAGATAATTAGAATTAA
TTTGACTGTAAACACAAAGATATTAGTACAAAATACGTGACGTAGAAAGTAATAATTTCTTGGGTAGTTT
GCAGTTTTAAAATTATGTTTTAAAATGGACTATCATATGCTTACCGTAACTTGAAAGTATTTCGATTTCT
TGGCTTTATATATCTTGTGGAAAGGACGAAACACCGGTCTGTCAAGCACAGGCAAGGTTTTAGAGCTAGA
AATAGCAAGTTAAAATAAGGCTAGTCCGTTATCAACTTGAAAAAGTGGCACCGAGTCGGTGCTTTTTTAA
GCTTGGCGTAACTAGATCTTGAGACAAATGGCAGTATTCATCCACAATTTTAAAAGAAAAGGGGGGATTG
GGGGGTACAGTGCAGGGGAAAGAATAGTAGACATAATAGCAACAGACATACAAACTAAAGAATTACAAAA
ACAAATTACAAAAATTCAAAATTTTCGGGTTTATTACAGGGACAGCAGAGATCCACTTTGGCGCCGGCTC
GAGGGGG
Features (pLannotate 1.2.2; 29 found; start..end, strand, type, name):
     14..80      +  CDS            small t antigen (fragment): SV40 (simian virus 40) small t antigen
    106..317     +  promoter       EF-1α core promoter: core promoter for human elongation factor EF-1α
    318..1256    +  intron         EF-1α intron A: intron upstream of the start codon of human EF-1α
   1278..1877    +  CDS            PuroR (fragment): puromycin N-acetyltransferase; pac from Streptomyces; confers resistance to puromycin
   1893..2481    +  misc_feature   WPRE: woodchuck hepatitis virus posttranscriptional regulatory element
   2532..2551    +  misc_feature   cPPT/CTS (fragment): central polypurine tract and central termination sequence of HIV-1
   2553..2786    +  LTR            3' LTR (ΔU3): self-inactivating 3' long terminal repeat (LTR) from HIV-1
   2864..2985    +  polyA_signal   SV40 poly(A) signal: SV40 polyadenylation signal
   3025..3160    +  rep_origin     SV40 ori: SV40 origin of replication
   3181..3199    -  promoter       T7 promoter: promoter for bacteriophage T7 RNA polymerase
   3207..3362    +  CDS            lacZα (fragment): LacZα fragment of β-galactosidase; lacZ fragment
   3367..3795    +  rep_origin     f1 ori (sequence partly withheld): f1 bacteriophage origin of replication; arrow indicates direction of (+) strand synthesis
   3848..3952    +  promoter       AmpR promoter: bla
   3953..4813    +  CDS            AmpR: β-lactamase; bla; confers resistance to ampicillin, carbenicillin, and related antibiotics
   4984..5572    +  rep_origin     ori: high-copy-number ColE1/pMB1/pBR322/pUC origin of replication
   5755..5847    +  CDS            lacI (fragment): lac repressor; lacI; The lac repressor binds to the lac operator to inhibit transcription in E. coli. This inhibition can be relieved by adding lactose or isopropyl-β-D-thiogalactopyranoside (IPTG).
   5860..5881    +  protein_bind   CAP binding site: CAP binding activates transcription in the presence of cAMP. E. coli catabolite activator protein
   5896..5926    +  promoter       lac promoter: promoter for the E. coli lac operon
   5934..5950    +  protein_bind   lac operator: The lac repressor binds to the lac operator to inhibit transcription in E. coli. This inhibition can be relieved by adding lactose or isopropyl-β-D-thiogalactopyranoside (IPTG). lac repressor encoded by lacI
   5995..6013    +  promoter       T3 promoter: promoter for bacteriophage T3 RNA polymerase
   6041..6267    +  promoter       RSV promoter: Rous sarcoma virus enhancer/promoter
   6268..6448    +  LTR            5' LTR (truncated): truncated 5' long terminal repeat (LTR) from HIV-1
   6495..6620    +  misc_feature   HIV-1 Ψ: packaging signal of human immunodeficiency virus type 1
   6604..6967    +  CDS            HIV-1 gag (fragment): gag protein from human immunodeficiency virus 1; gag
   7113..7346    +  misc_feature   RRE: The Rev response element (RRE) of HIV-1 allows for Rev-dependent mRNA export from the nucleus to the cytoplasm.
   7723..7749    +  CDS            Rev (fragment): human immunodeficiency virus 1 (HIV-1) Rev protein; rev; enhances nuclear export of unspliced and incompletely spliced viral mRNAs
   7753..7993    +  promoter       U6 promoter: RNA polymerase III promoter for human U6 snRNA
   8023..8098    +  misc_RNA       gRNA scaffold: guide RNA scaffold for the Streptococcus pyogenes CRISPR/Cas9 system
   8154..8271    +  misc_feature   cPPT/CTS: central polypurine tract and central termination sequence of HIV-1
