[The description below was written by a language model from this plasmid's Addgene catalogue record and pLannotate feature annotations shown in this document.]
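Description:
GSG2 gRNA (BRDN0001146968) is a third-generation lentiviral guide RNA plasmid built on the lentiGuide-Puro backbone, designed to direct Streptococcus pyogenes Cas9 to the human GSG2 gene (now named HASPIN), which encodes a protein kinase. It is an 8.3 kb plasmid propagated in E. coli through a high-copy ColE1/pUC-type origin with ampicillin selection (AmpR under its own bla promoter). It also carries an f1 origin and remnants of a lac/T7/T3 cloning region that play no role in its function.

The lentiviral transfer cassette begins with an RSV promoter fused to a truncated HIV-1 5' LTR, which makes genomic RNA production Tat-independent. This is followed by the Ψ packaging signal with a gag fragment and the Rev response element for Rev-dependent nuclear export. Within the provirus, a human U6 RNA polymerase III promoter drives the 20-nucleotide GSG2-targeting spacer joined to the Cas9 gRNA scaffold. Downstream lie a cPPT/CTS element, which aids nuclear import of the viral genome, and an EF-1α core promoter with its intron A expressing puromycin N-acetyltransferase for selection of transduced mammalian cells. A WPRE enhances transcript expression, and a U3-deleted 3' LTR makes the integrated provirus self-inactivating. An SV40 poly(A) signal and SV40 origin sit outside the LTR.

The plasmid does not encode Cas9, so it is meant to be used alongside a separate Cas9 vector such as lentiCas9-Blast, or in cells that already express Cas9. The guide was designed against the GSG2 reference transcript as part of a human kinome gRNA collection, and the construct is used for knockout of this kinase gene.
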