Addgene plasmid #77519: GSG2 gRNA (BRDN0001146968)
Purpose: 3rd generation lentiviral gRNA plasmid targeting human GSG2
Depositing lab: John Doench & David Root. Depositing organization: Broad Institute. Publication: Optimized sgRNA design to maximize activity and minimize off-target effects of CRISPR-Cas9. Doench JG, Fusi N, Sullender M, Hegde M, Vaimberg EW, Donovan KF, Smith I, Tothova Z, Wilen C, Orchard R, Virgin HW, Listgarten J, Root DE. Nat Biotechnol. 2016 Jan 18. doi: 10.1038/nbt.3437. PubMed 26780180.
Backbone
  Vector backbone: lentiGuide-Puro
  Backbone manufacturer: Zhang Lab (Addgene plasmid # 52963)
  Vector type: Mammalian Expression, Lentiviral, CRISPR
  Selectable markers: Puromycin
Growth in bacteria
  Bacterial resistance: Ampicillin, 100 μg/mL
  Growth temperature: 37°C
  Growth strain: DH5alpha
  Copy number: High Copy
Gene/Insert
  Gene/Insert name: GSG2 (alt names: GSG2; NM_031965.2)
  gRNA/shRNA sequence: GTCTGTCAAGCACAGGCAAG
  Species: H. sapiens (human)
  Entrez Gene: HASPIN (a.k.a. GSG2)
  Promoter: hU6
  Cloning method: Unknown
  Sequencing primers: 5′ U6-F; 3′ pS2-R
Terms and licenses: Academic/Nonprofit Terms; Industry Terms: Not Available to Industry
Depositor comments: The gRNA was designed to target the following Genbank reference sequence(s): NM_031965.2. Note that this plasmid does NOT contain Cas9. It should be used in conjunction with lentiCas9-Blast (Addgene #52962) or otherwise with cell lines already expressing Cas9. Browse the full kinome gRNA library at http://www.addgene.org/pooled-library/broadgpp-human-kinome/ or visit http://www.broadinstitute.org/rnai/public/ for detailed protocols and information.
How to cite: GSG2 gRNA (BRDN0001146968) was a gift from John Doench & David Root (Addgene plasmid # 77519 ; http://n2t.net/addgene:77519 ; RRID:Addgene_77519)
