>Addgene plasmid #77519 | GSG2 gRNA (BRDN0001146968) | depositor partial sequence | sequence record 144979 | Target Sequence
GTCTGTCAAGCACAGGCAAG
