>Addgene plasmid #77519 | GSG2 gRNA (BRDN0001146968) | addgene partial sequence | sequence record 187919 | hU6-F
TAGAAAGTAATAATTTCTTGGGTAGTTTGCAGTTTTAAAATTATGTTTTAAAATGGACTATCATATGCTT
ACCGTAACTTGAAAGTATTTCGATTTCTTGGCTTTATATATCTTGTGGAAAGGACGAAACACCGGTCTGT
CAAGCACAGGCAAGGTTTTAGAGCTAGAAATAGCAAGTTAAAATAAGGCTAGTCCGTTATCAACTTGAAA
AAGTGGCACCGAGTCGGTGCTTTTTTAAGCTTGGCGTAACTAGATCTTGAGACAAATGGCAGTATTCATC
CACAATTTTAAAAGAAAAGGGGGGATTGGGGGGTACAGTGCAGGGGAAAGAATAGTAGACATAATAGCAA
CAGACATACAAACTAAAGAATTACAAAAACAAATTACAAAAATTCAAAATTTTCGGGTTTATTACAGGGA
CAGCAGAGATCCACTTTGGCGCCGGCTCGAGGGGGCCCGGGTGCAAAGATGGATAAAGTTTTAAACAGAG
AGGAATCTTTGCAGCTAATGGACCTTCTAGGTCTTGAAAGGAGTGGGAATTGGCTCCGGTGCCCGTCAGT
GGGCAGAGCG
